>Addgene plasmid #211080 | pNLF1-C_SKIC8:1-305 | addgene full sequence | sequence record 425958 | Addgene NGS Result
TCAATATTGGCCATTAGCCATATTATTCATTGGTTATATAGCATAAATCAATATTGGCTATTGGCCATTG
CATACGTTGTATCTATATCATAATATGTACATTTATATTGGCTCATGTCCAATATGACCGCCATGTTGGC
ATTGATTATTGACTAGTTATTAATAGTAATCAATTACGGGGTCATTAGTTCATAGCCCATATATGGAGTT
CCGCGTTACATAACTTACGGTAAATGGCCCGCCTGGCTGACCGCCCAACGACCCCCGCCCATTGACGTCA
ATAATGACGTATGTTCCCATAGTAACGCCAATAGGGACTTTCCATTGACGTCAATGGGTGGAGTATTTAC
GGTAAACTGCCCACTTGGCAGTACATCAAGTGTATCATATGCCAAGTCCGCCCCCTATTGACGTCAATGA
CGGTAAATGGCCCGCCTGGCATTATGCCCAGTACATGACCTTACGGGACTTTCCTACTTGGCAGTACATC
TACGTATTAGTCATCGCTATTACCATGGTGATGCGGTTTTGGCAGTACACCAATGGGCGTGGATAGCGGT
TTGACTCACGGGGATTTCCAAGTCTCCACCCCATTGACGTCAATGGGAGTTTGTTTTGGCACCAAAATCA
ACGGGACTTTCCAAAATGTCGTAATAACCCCGCCCCGTTGACGCAAATGGGCGGTAGGCGTGTACGGTGG
GAGGTCTATATAAGCAGAGCTGGTTTAGTGAACCGTCAGATCACTAGAAGCTTTATTGCGGTAGTTTATC
ACAGTTAAATTGCTAACGCAGTCAGTGCTTCTGACACAACAGTCTCGAACTTAAGCTGCAGAAGTTGGTC
GTGAGGCACTGGGCAGGTAAGTATCAAGGTTACAAGACAGGTTTAAGGAGACCAATAGAAACTGGGCTTG
TCGAGACAGAGAAGACTCTTGCGTTTCTGATAGGCACCTATTGGTCTTACTGACATCCACTTTGCCTTTC
TCTCCACAGGTGTCCACTCCCAGTTCAATTACAGCTCTTAAGGCTAGAGTATTAATACGACTCACTATAG
GGCTAGCAAAGCGATCGCTTCCGAATTCGCCACC
[915 nt withheld, positions 1085-1999]
TCTAGATTTGGGCCCAATTCCTGCAGGCGAGCTCTCGGCTCGAGCGGCGTCTTCACACTCGAAGATTTCG
TTGGGGACTGGCGACAGACAGCCGGCTACAACCTGGACCAAGTCCTTGAACAGGGAGGTGTGTCCAGTTT
GTTTCAGAATCTCGGGGTGTCCGTAACTCCGATCCAAAGGATTGTCCTGAGCGGTGAAAATGGGCTGAAG
ATCGACATCCATGTCATCATCCCGTATGAAGGTCTGAGCGGCGACCAAATGGGCCAGATCGAAAAAATTT
TTAAGGTGGTGTACCCTGTGGATGATCATCACTTTAAGGTGATCCTGCACTATGGCACACTGGTAATCGA
CGGGGTTACGCCGAACATGATCGACTATTTCGGACGGCCGTATGAAGGCATCGCCGTGTTCGACGGCAAA
AAGATCACTGTAACAGGGACCCTGTGGAACGGCAACAAAATTATCGACGAGCGCCTGATCAACCCCGACG
GCTCCCTGCTGTTCCGAGTAACCATCAACGGAGTGACCGGCTGGCGGCTGTGCGAACGCATTCTGGCGTA
AGGCCGCGACTCTAGGGCATGCAAGCTGATCCGGCTGCTAACAAAGCCCGAAAGGAAGCTGAGTTGGCTG
CTGCCACCGCTGAGCAATAACTAGCATAACCCCTTGGGGCGGCCGCTTCGAGCAGACATGATAAGATACA
TTGATGAGTTTGGACAAACCACAACTAGAATGCAGTGAAAAAAATGCTTTATTTGTGAAATTTGTGATGC
TATTGCTTTATTTGTAACCATTATAAGCTGCAATAAACAAGTTAACAACAACAATTGCATTCATTTTATG
TTTCAGGTTCAGGGGGAGATGTGGGAGGTTTTTTTAAGCAAGTAAAACCTCTACAAATGTGGTAAAATCG
AATTTTAACAAAATATTAACGCTTACAATTTCCTGATGCGGTATTTTCTCCTTACGCATCTGTGCGGTAT
TTCACACCGCATACGCGGATCTGCGCAGCACCATGGCCTGAAATAACCTCTGAAAGAGGAACTTGGTTAG
GTACCTTCTGAGGCGGAAAGAACCAGCTGTGGAATGTGTGTCAGTTAGGGTGTGGAAAGTCCCCAGGCTC
CCCAGCAGGCAGAAGTATGCAAAGCATGCATCTCAATTAGTCAGCAACCAGGTGTGGAAAGTCCCCAGGC
TCCCCAGCAGGCAGAAGTATGCAAAGCATGCATCTCAATTAGTCAGCAACCATAGTCCCGCCCCTAACTC
CGCCCATCCCGCCCCTAACTCCGCCCAGTTCCGCCCATTCTCCGCCCCATGGCTGACTAATTTTTTTTAT
TTATGCAGAGGCCGAGGCCGCCTCGGCCTCTGAGCTATTCCAGAAGTAGTGAGGAGGCTTTTTTGGAGGC
CTAGGCTTTTGCAAAAAGCTCGATTCTTCTGACACTAGCGCCACCATGAAGAAGCCCGAACTCACCGCTA
CCAGCGTTGAAAAATTTCTCATCGAGAAGTTCGACAGTGTGAGCGACCTGATGCAGTTGTCGGAGGGCGA
AGAGAGCCGAGCCTTCAGCTTCGATGTCGGCGGACGCGGCTATGTACTGCGGGTGAATAGCTGCGCTGAT
GGCTTCTACAAAGACCGCTACGTGTACCGCCACTTCGCCAGCGCTGCACTACCCATCCCCGAAGTGTTGG
ACATCGGCGAGTTCAGCGAGAGCCTGACATACTGCATCAGTAGACGCGCCCAAGGCGTTACTCTCCAAGA
CCTCCCCGAAACAGAGCTGCCTGCTGTGTTACAGCCTGTCGCCGAAGCTATGGATGCTATTGCCGCCGCC
GACCTCAGTCAAACCAGCGGCTTCGGCCCATTCGGGCCCCAAGGCATCGGCCAGTACACAACCTGGCGGG
ATTTCATTTGCGCCATTGCTGATCCCCATGTCTACCACTGGCAGACCGTGATGGACGACACCGTGTCCGC
CAGCGTAGCTCAAGCCCTGGACGAACTGATGCTGTGGGCCGAAGACTGTCCCGAGGTGCGCCACCTCGTC
CATGCCGACTTCGGCAGCAACAACGTCCTGACCGACAACGGCCGCATCACCGCCGTAATCGACTGGTCCG
AAGCTATGTTCGGGGACAGTCAGTACGAGGTGGCCAACATCTTCTTCTGGCGGCCCTGGCTGGCTTGCAT
GGAGCAGCAGACTCGCTACTTCGAGCGCCGGCATCCCGAGCTGGCCGGCAGCCCTCGTCTGCGAGCCTAC
ATGCTGCGCATCGGCCTGGATCAGCTCTACCAGAGCCTCGTGGACGGCAACTTCGACGATGCTGCCTGGG
CTCAAGGCCGCTGCGATGCCATCGTCCGCAGCGGGGCCGGCACCGTCGGTCGCACACAAATCGCTCGCCG
GAGCGCAGCCGTATGGACCGACGGCTGCGTCGAGGTGCTGGCCGACAGCGGCAACCGCCGGCCCAGTACA
CGACCGCGCGCTAAGGAGGTAGGTCGAGTTTAGACTCTAGCCATCACGATGGCCGCAATAAAATATCTTT
ATTTTCATTACATCTGTGTGTTGGTTTTTTGTGTGAATCGATAGCGATAAGGATCCTCTTTGCGCTTGCG
TTTTCCCTTGTCCAGATAGCCCAGTAGCTGACATTCATCCGGGGTCAGCACCGTTTCTGCGGACTGGCTT
TCTACGTAATGGTTTCTTAGACGTCAGGTGGCACTTTTCGGGGAAATGTGCGCGGAACCCCTATTTGTTT
ATTTTTCTAAATACATTCAAATATGTATCCGCTCATGAGACAATAACCCTGATAAATGCTTCAATAATAT
TGAAAAAGGAAGAGTATGAGTATTCAACATTTCCGTGTCGCCCTTATTCCCTTTTTTGCGGCATTTTGCC
TTCCTGTTTTTGCTCACCCAGAAACGCTGGTGAAAGTAAAAGATGCTGAAGATCAGTTGGGTGCACGAGT
GGGTTACATCGAACTGGATCTCAACAGCGGTAAGATCCTTGAGAGTTTTCGCCCCGAAGAACGTTTTCCA
ATGATGAGCACTTTCAAAGTTCTGCTATGTGGCGCGGTATTATCCCGTATTGACGCCGGGCAAGAGCAAC
TCGGTCGCCGCATACACTATTCTCAGAATGACTTGGTTGAGTACTCACCAGTCACAGAAAAGCATCTTAC
GGATGGCATGACAGTAAGAGAATTATGCAGTGCTGCCATAACCATGAGTGATAACACTGCGGCCAACTTA
CTTCTGACAACTATCGGAGGACCGAAGGAGCTAACCGCTTTTTTGCACAACATGGGGGATCATGTAACTC
GCCTTGATCGTTGGGAACCGGAGCTGAATGAAGCCATACCAAACGACGAGCGTGACACCACGATGCCTGT
AGCAATGGCAACAACGTTGCGCAAACTATTAACTGGCGAACTACTTACTCTAGCTTCCCGGCAACAATTA
ATAGACTGGATGGAGGCGGATAAAGTTGCAGGACCACTTCTGCGCTCGGCCCTTCCGGCTGGCTGGTTTA
TTGCTGATAAATCTGGAGCCGGTGAGCGTGGGTCTCGCGGTATCATTGCAGCACTGGGGCCAGATGGTAA
GCCCTCCCGTATCGTAGTTATCTACACGACGGGGAGTCAGGCAACTATGGATGAACGAAATAGACAGATC
GCTGAGATAGGTGCCTCACTGATTAAGCATTGGTAATTCGAAATGACCGACCAAGCGACGCCCAACCGGT
ATCAGCTCACTCAAAGGCGGTAATACGGTTATCCACAGAATCAGGGGATAACGCAGGAAAGAACATGTGA
GCAAAAGGCCAGCAAAAGGCCAGGAACCGTAAAAAGGCCGCGTTGCTGGCGTTTTTCCATAGGCTCCGCC
CCCCTGACGAGCATCACAAAAATCGACGCTCAAGTCAGAGGTGGCGAAACCCGACAGGACTATAAAGATA
CCAGGCGTTTCCCCCTGGAAGCTCCCTCGTGCGCTCTCCTGTTCCGACCCTGCCGCTTACCGGATACCTG
TCCGCCTTTCTCCCTTCGGGAAGCGTGGCGCTTTCTCATAGCTCACGCTGTAGGTATCTCAGTTCGGTGT
AGGTCGTTCGCTCCAAGCTGGGCTGTGTGCACGAACCCCCCGTTCAGCCCGACCGCTGCGCCTTATCCGG
TAACTATCGTCTTGAGTCCAACCCGGTAAGACACGACTTATCGCCACTGGCAGCAGCCACTGGTAACAGG
ATTAGCAGAGCGAGGTATGTAGGCGGTGCTACAGAGTTCTTGAAGTGGTGGCCTAACTACGGCTACACTA
GAAGGACAGTATTTGGTATCTGCGCTCTGCTGAAGCCAGTTACCTTCGGAAAAAGAGTTGGTAGCTCTTG
ATCCGGCAAACAAACCACCGCTGGTAGCGGTGGTTTTTTTGTTTGCAAGCAGCAGATTACGCGCAGAAAA
AAAGGATTTCAAGAAGATCCTTTGATCTTTTCTACGGGGTCTGACGCTCAGTGGAACGAAAACTCACGTT
AAGGGATTTTGGTCATGAGATTATCAAAAAGGATCTTCACCTAGATCCTTTTATAGTCCGGAAATACAGG
AACGCACGCTGGATGGCCCTTCGCTGGGATGGTGAAACCATGAAAAATGGCAGCTTCAGTGGATTAAGTG
GGGGTAATGTGGCCTGTACCCTCTGGTTGCATAGGTATTCATACGGTTAAAATTTATCAGGCGCGATTGC
GGCAGTTTTTCGGGTGGTTTGTTGCCATTTTTACCTGTCTGCTGCCGTGATCGCGCTGAACGCGTTTTAG
CGGTGCGTACAATTAAGGGATTATGGTAAATCCACTTACTGTCTGCCCTCGTAGCCATCGAGATAAACCG
CAGTACTCCGGCCACGATGCGTCCGGCGTAGAGGATCGAGATCT
Features (pLannotate 1.2.2; 20 found; start..end, strand, type, name):
    140..517     +  enhancer       CMV enhancer: human cytomegalovirus immediate early enhancer
    519..718     +  promoter       CMV promoter: human cytomegalovirus (CMV) immediate early promoter
    857..989     +  intron         chimeric intron: chimera between introns from human β-globin and immunoglobulin heavy chain genes
   1033..1051    +  promoter       T7 promoter: promoter for bacteriophage T7 RNA polymerase
   1085..1537    +  CDS            WDR61 (fragment) (sequence withheld): WDR61_HUMAN - Experimental evidence at protein level: Swiss-Prot protein existence level 1. Component of the PAF1 complex (PAF1C) which has multiple functions during transcription by RNA polymerase II and is implicated in regulation of development and maintenance of embryonic stem cell pluripotency. PAF1C associates with RNA polymerase II through interaction with POLR2A CTD non-phosphorylated and 'Ser-2'- and 'Ser- 5'-phosphorylated forms and is involved in transcriptional elongation, acting both independently and synergistically with TCEA1 and in cooperation with the DSIF complex and HTATSF1.
   2048..2560    +  CDS            Nluc: NanoLuc® luciferase human codon-optimized
   2593..2642    +  CDS            SET1 (fragment): solubility-enhancement tag derived from T7 phage gene 10B
   2650..2669    +  terminator     T7 terminator (fragment): transcription terminator for bacteriophage T7 RNA polymerase
   2691..2812    -  polyA_signal   SV40 poly(A) signal: SV40 polyadenylation signal
   2835..2903    -  CDS            large T antigen (fragment): large T antigen from SV40 (simian virus 40)
   2908..2940    +  rep_origin     M13 ori (fragment): M13 bacteriophage origin of replication; arrow indicates direction of (+) strand synthesis
   2941..2992    -  misc_feature   bom (fragment): basis of mobility region from pBR322
   3057..3414    +  promoter       SV40 promoter: SV40 enhancer and early promoter
   3445..4467    +  CDS            hph: KHYB_ECOLX - Experimental evidence at protein level: Swiss-Prot protein existence level 1. The aminoglycoside phosphotransferases achieve inactivation of their antibiotic substrates by phosphorylation. Only phosphorylates hygromycin and closely related compounds such as demethyl analogs and destomycin. From Escherichia coli.
   4506..4554    +  polyA_signal   poly(A) signal: synthetic polyadenylation signal
   4575..4667    -  CDS            tnpA (fragment): TN5P_ECOLX - Also known as tnp. Experimental evidence at protein level: Swiss-Prot protein existence level 1. Mediates transposition of transposon Tn5 by a 'cut and paste' mechanism. First, the monomeric transposase binds the 19 bp inverted DNA repeats flanking the transposon. Then, dimerization of the DNA- bound transposase creates a synaptic DNA complex. After nicking of the first DNA strand, excision of the transposon proceeds through a series of intermediates. The transposase then mediates the insertion of the transposon at a new site by strand transfer. The activity of the wild- type tran
   4710..4814    +  promoter       AmpR promoter: bla
   4815..5675    +  CDS            AmpR: β-lactamase; bla; confers resistance to ampicillin, carbenicillin, and related antibiotics
   5833..6421    -  rep_origin     ori: high-copy-number ColE1/pMB1/pBR322/pUC origin of replication
   6537..6820    +  misc_feature   cer region: ColE1-derived recombination site that helps to maintain plasmids as monomers
