[The description below was written by a language model from this plasmid's Addgene catalogue record and pLannotate feature annotations shown in this document.]
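Description:
pNLF1-C_SKIC8:1-305 is a mammalian expression plasmid built on the Promega pNLF1-C backbone, designed to produce full-length, wild-type human SKIC8 (also known as WDR61, SKI8 or REC14; residues M1 to I305, a 915 bp insert) fused at its C terminus to NanoLuc luciferase. The coding sequence was derived from a Mammalian Gene Collection clone and inserted by ligation-independent cloning between EcoRI and XbaI sites that remain intact. In bacteria the 6.9 kb plasmid replicates from a high-copy ColE1/pUC-type origin under ampicillin selection (AmpR with its bla promoter), and a ColE1 cer site helps keep the plasmid monomeric.

Expression of the fusion is driven by the CMV immediate-early enhancer and promoter, followed by a chimeric β-globin/immunoglobulin intron that improves transcript processing. A T7 promoter sits just upstream of the open reading frame and could support in vitro transcription. SKIC8 is followed by a short linker and the human codon-optimised Nluc coding sequence, and an SV40 poly(A) signal lies downstream. A separate cassette, the SV40 early enhancer/promoter driving the hph hygromycin phosphotransferase gene with a synthetic poly(A) signal, allows hygromycin selection of stably transfected mammalian cells. The automated annotation marks only the first part of the SKIC8 coding region as a WDR61 fragment, and several small hits (SET1, large T antigen, M13 ori, bom, tnpA) are probably backbone remnants or spurious matches rather than functional elements.

SKIC8 is a WD40 repeat protein and a component of the PAF1 complex. The plasmid comes from a study assessing the ligandability of WD40 repeat proteins. The bright NanoLuc tag suits luminescence-based cellular assays of the tagged protein, but the record does not state which assay was used.
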