Addgene plasmid #211080: pNLF1-C_SKIC8:1-305
Purpose: Mammalian expression of full-length human SKIC8. C-terminal NanoLuc luciferase tag.
Depositing lab: Cheryl Arrowsmith. Depositing organization: University of Toronto. Publication: A Target Class Ligandability Evaluation of WD40 Repeat-Containing Proteins. Ackloo S, Li F, Szewczyk M, Seitova A, Loppnau P, Zeng H, Xu J, Ahmad S, Arnautova YA, Baghaie AJ, Beldar S, Bolotokova A, Centrella PA, Chau I, Clark MA, Cuozzo JW, Dehghani-Tafti S, Disch JS, Dong A, Dumas A, Feng JA, Ghiabi P, Gibson E, Gilmer J, Goldman B, Green SR, Guie MA, Guilinger JP, Harms N, Herasymenko O, Houliston S, Hutchinson A, Kearnes S, Keefe AD, Kimani SW, Kramer T, Kutera M, Kwak HA, Lento C, Li Y, Liu J, Loup J, Machado RAC, Mulhern CJ, Perveen S, Righetto GL, Riley P, Shrestha S, Sigel EA, Silva M, Sintchak MD, Slakman BL, Taylor RD, Thompson J, Torng W, Underkoffler C, von Rechenberg M, Walsh RT, Watson I, Wilson DJ, Wolf E, Yadav M, Yazdi AK, Zhang J, Zhang Y, Santhakumar V, Edwards AM, Barsyte-Lovejoy D, Schapira M, Brown PJ, Halabelian L, Arrowsmith CH. J Med Chem. 2025 Jan 23;68(2):1092-1112. doi: 10.1021/acs.jmedchem.4c02010. Epub 2024 Nov 4. PubMed 39495097.
Backbone
  Vector backbone: pNLF1-C
  Backbone manufacturer: Promega
  Vector type: Mammalian Expression
  Selectable markers: Hygromycin
Growth in bacteria
  Bacterial resistance: Ampicillin, 100 μg/mL
  Growth temperature: 37°C
  Growth strain: DH5alpha
  Copy number: High Copy
Gene/Insert
  Gene/Insert name: SKIC8:M1-I305 (alt name: WDR61)
  Species: H. sapiens (human)
  Insert size (bp): 915
  Mutation: wild type
  Entrez Gene: SKIC8 (a.k.a. REC14, SKI8, WDR61)
  Promoter: CMV
  Tag / fusion protein: NanoLuc luciferase (C terminal on insert)
  Cloning method: Ligation Independent Cloning
  Sequencing primers: 5′ ttacagctcttaaggctagag; 3′ agccggctgtctgtcgccag
Resource information
  A portion of this plasmid was derived from a plasmid made by: Mammalian Gene Collection (BC010080)
Terms and licenses: Academic/Nonprofit Terms; Industry Terms: Not Available to Industry
Depositor comments: 5' Cloning Site: EcoR1 (not destroyed), 3' Cloning Site: Xba1 (not destroyed). C terminal tag: srfgpnscrralgssgvftledfvgdwrqtagynldqvleqggvsslfqnlgvsvtpiqrivlsgenglkidihviipyeglsgdqmgqiekifkvvypvddhhfkvilhygtlvidgvtpnmidyfgrpyegiavfdgkkitvtgtlwngnkiiderlinpdgsllfrvtingvtgwrlcerila.
How to cite: pNLF1-C_SKIC8:1-305 was a gift from Cheryl Arrowsmith (Addgene plasmid # 211080 ; http://n2t.net/addgene:211080 ; RRID:Addgene_211080)
