>Addgene plasmid #211080 | pNLF1-C_SKIC8:1-305 | depositor partial sequence | sequence record 411640 | Insert sequence
[915 nt withheld, positions 1-915]
